>Addgene plasmid #163265 | A0A0U5NXR6 | addgene full sequence | sequence record 354351 | Addgene NGS Result
TAATACGACTCACTATAGGGGAATTGTGAGCGGATAACAATTCCCCTCTAGAAATAATTTTGTTTAACTT
TAAGAAGGAGATATACATATGAACTCGTACGATGTAGTTGTTATTGGCGCGGGCGTAGTCGGTTGCGCGA
TCGCGCGTGAATTGTCACGTTACAAACTGCGCATTTGTGTACTGGAGAAGGAACCTGATGTAGCTTACGG
TAATAGCTCTCGTAACACGGGAATGCTGCATGCAGGTTTTACCTACAAGCCTGGGTCTCTGAAGGCGGTG
TGCGCAGTGGAAGGGAATCGCGAGTTTGATCAGGTTGCGCGTGAGCTCGATGTGCCGTTTCGTCGCAGCG
GTAAAGTTGTAGTTGGTTTTACCGACACCGATTATACCAACATTCTGAAGTACAAGTCAATTGGAGAGGT
AAACGGGGTTGATGGCTTGGAGATTATCGATAAGAAGAAGTTAAACCAGATTGAACCTAATGCGCGTGGT
GAATTTGCCATGTACTCCCCGATGTCAGGTATCCTGGACCCGATTCAGTACACCATTGCTCTGGCCGAGA
ATGCCCAACAGAATGGTGTACACTTTTGTTTTAACCGCGAAGTTCTTGGGCTGAAAACGGATACGTCCCA
GTACCACATCACTACTAATAATGGCATGGTGACTTCGCGTTGGGTGATTAATTCAGCAGGGATGTATAGT
ACAAAGATTTCGGACATGCTGGGTATCACCGGATATGTTACGCGCGGTTTTAAAGGTGAATACTATGTGC
TGGACAAGAAGGCAGGTATCGGCCTTCGCACACCTGTGTATCCGGCCCCGAACGAAAAGGGTGGCTTCGC
GACGCACGCCACCATCACTATCGATGGCAACGTGCTGGTGGGCCCTGATAGTTATATGACTGAAGGCCGC
GAAGATTATTCCACAACACGTGAACATCTGGCGGGTCTGGTTAAGGACTCTTCCCAAATGTTTGACAAGG
TTCGTCCGGAATTCTTTATCAAGACATTCGCGGGCATCCGCTGGAAGTTGGTTGATCCCGACACCGGCGA
GGTTCAGGACTTCGTGTTAGAGCGTCGTGAGGACGCTCCGCATGCGATTAACCTCGTTGGCATTGAAAGT
CCGGGTATTACTTGTGCACTCCCGCTGGCACGCCGTGTTGTGCAAAAGATGCAAGAGGTAGATAGCCTGA
TTTCGAATCCAGACTTCTGTCCCTACCGCAAAGGTATTACGCGCTTTAGCGAGCTGAGCCTGGAAGAGAA
AGAGAAATTAGTGCAGGACAACCCTCTGTACGGTGAGATTGTTTGTCGTTGTGAAAGCGTTACCAAAGCG
GAAATCCTGCAAGCGATCCATAACCCCCTGGGTGCGCACACCGTGGCGTCAATCAAGAATCGTACCCGTG
CTACTATGGGCCGCTGTCAGGGTGGCTACTGCGAAACCCGCATCACTAAAATGATCCAGGAAGAGCTGAA
TATCCCGGAAAAGGAAATTCTTTATCAGCATAAGGACTCTTATATGTTCGTTGGCAAGGTGCGTGGCGCG
GCCGCACTCGAGCATCATCACCATCACCACCACCACCACCACTGAGATCCGGCTGCTAACAAAGCCCGAA
AGGAAGCTGAGTTGGCTGCTGCCACCGCTGAGCAATAACTAGCATAACCCCTTGGGGCCTCTAAACGGGT
CTTGAGGGGTTTTTTGCTGAAAGGAGGAACTATATCCGGATTGGCGAATGGG
[124 nt withheld, positions 1733-1856]
C
[91 nt withheld, positions 1858-1948]
A
[49 nt withheld, positions 1950-1998]
CCTTTGACGTTGGAGTCCACGTTCTTT
[37 nt withheld, positions 2026-2062]
ACCCTATCTCGGTCTATTCTTTTGATTTATAAGGGATTTTGCCGATTTCGGCCTATTGGTTAAAAAATGA
GCTGATTTAACAAAAATTTAACGCGAATTTTAACAAAATATTAACGCTTACAATTTAGGTGGCACTTTTC
GGGGAAATGTGCGCGGAACCCCTATTTGTTTATTTTTCTAAATACATTCAAATATGTATCCGCTCATGAG
ACAATAACCCTGATAAATGCTTCAATAATATTGAAAAAGGAAGAGTATGAGTATTCAACATTTCCGTGTC
GCCCTTATTCCCTTTTTTGCGGCATTTTGCCTTCCTGTTTTTGCTCACCCAGAAACGCTGGTGAAAGTAA
AAGATGCTGAAGATCAGTTGGGTGCACGAGTGGGTTACATCGAACTGGATCTCAACAGCGGTAAGATCCT
TGAGAGTTTTCGCCCCGAAGAACGTTTTCCAATGATGAGCACTTTTAAAGTTCTGCTATGTGGCGCGGTA
TTATCCCGTATTGACGCCGGGCAAGAGCAACTCGGTCGCCGCATACACTATTCTCAGAATGACTTGGTTG
AGTACTCACCAGTCACAGAAAAGCATCTTACGGATGGCATGACAGTAAGAGAATTATGCAGTGCTGCCAT
AACCATGAGTGATAACACTGCGGCCAACTTACTTCTGACAACGATCGGAGGACCGAAGGAGCTAACCGCT
TTTTTGCACAACATGGGGGATCATGTAACTCGCCTTGATCGTTGGGAACCGGAGCTGAATGAAGCCATAC
CAAACGACGAGCGTGACACCACGATGCCTGCAGCAATGGCAACAACGTTGCGCAAACTATTAACTGGCGA
ACTACTTACTCTAGCTTCCCGGCAACAATTAATAGACTGGATGGAGGCGGATAAAGTTGCAGGACCACTT
CTGCGCTCGGCCCTTCCGGCTGGCTGGTTTATTGCTGATAAATCTGGAGCCGGTGAGCGTGGGTCTCGCG
GTATCATTGCAGCACTGGGGCCAGATGGTAAGCCCTCCCGTATCGTAGTTATCTACACGACGGGGAGTCA
GGCAACTATGGATGAACGAAATAGACAGATCGCTGAGATAGGTGCCTCACTGATTAAGCATTGGTAACTG
TCAGACCAAGTTTACTCATATATACTTTAGATTGATTTAAAACTTCATTTTTAATTTAAAAGGATCTAGG
TGAAGATCCTTTTTGATAATCTCATGACCAAAATCCCTTAACGTGAGTTTTCGTTCCACTGAGCGTCAGA
CCCCGTAGAAAAGATCAAAGGATCTTCTTGAGATCCTTTTTTTCTGCGCGTAATCTGCTGCTTGCAAACA
AAAAAACCACCGCTACCAGCGGTGGTTTGTTTGCCGGATCAAGAGCTACCAACTCTTTTTCCGAAGGTAA
CTGGCTTCAGCAGAGCGCAGATACCAAATACTGTCCTTCTAGTGTAGCCGTAGTTAGGCCACCACTTCAA
GAACTCTGTAGCACCGCCTACATACCTCGCTCTGCTAATCCTGTTACCAGTGGCTGCTGCCAGTGGCGAT
AAGTCGTGTCTTACCGGGTTGGACTCAAGACGATAGTTACCGGATAAGGCGCAGCGGTCGGGCTGAACGG
GGGGTTCGTGCACACAGCCCAGCTTGGAGCGAACGACCTACACCGAACTGAGATACCTACAGCGTGAGCT
ATGAGAAAGCGCCACGCTTCCCGAAGGGAGAAAGGCGGACAGGTATCCGGTAAGCGGCAGGGTCGGAACA
GGAGAGCGCACGAGGGAGCTTCCAGGGGGAAACGCCTGGTATCTTTATAGTCCTGTCGGGTTTCGCCACC
TCTGACTTGAGCGTCGATTTTTGTGATGCTCGTCAGGGGGGCGGAGCCTATGGAAAAACGCCAGCAACGC
GGCCTTTTTACGGTTCCTGGCCTTTTGCTGGCCTTTTGCTCACATGTTCTTTCCTGCGTTATCCCCTGAT
TCTGTGGATAACCGTATTACCGCCTTTGAGTGAGCTGATACCGCTCGCCGCAGCCGAACGACCGAGCGCA
GCGAGTCAGTGAGCGAGGAAGCGGAAGAGCGCCTGATGCGGTATTTTCTCCTTACGCATCTGTGCGGTAT
TTCACACCGCAATGGTGCACTCTCAGTACAATCTGCTCTGATGCCGCATAGTTAAGCCAGTATACACTCC
GCTATCGCTACGTGACTGGGTCATGGCTGCGCCCCGACACCCGCCAACACCCGCTGACGCGCCCTGACGG
GCTTGTCTGCTCCCGGCATCCGCTTACAGACAAGCTGTGACCGTCTCCGGGAGCTGCATGTGTCAGAGGT
TTTCACCGTCATCACCGAAACGCGCGAGGCAGCTGCGGTAAAGCTCATCAGCGTGGTCGTGAAGCGATTC
ACAGATGTCTGCCTGTTCATCCGCGTCCAGCTCGTTGAGTTTCTCCAGAAGCGTTAATGTCTGGCTTCTG
ATAAAGCGGGCCATGTTAAGGGCGGTTTTTTCCTGTTTGGTCACTGATGCCTCCGTGTAAGGGGGATTTC
TGTTCATGGGGGTAATGATACCGATGAAACGAGAGAGGATGCTCACGATACGGGTTACTGATGATGAACA
TGCCCGGTTACTGGAACGTTGTGAGGGTAAACAACTGGCGGTATGGATGCGGCGGGACCAGAGAAAAATC
ACTCAGGGTCAATGCCAGCGCTTCGTTAATACAGATGTAGGTGTTCCACAGGGTAGCCAGCAGCATCCTG
CGATGCAGATCCGGAACATAATGGTGCAGGGCGCTGACTTCCGCGTTTCCAGACTTTACGAAACACGGAA
ACCGAAGACCATTCATGTTGTTGCTCAGGTCGCAGACGTTTTGCAGCAGCAGTCGCTTCACGTTCGCTCG
CGTATCGGTGATTCATTCTGCTAACCAGTAAGGCAACCCCGCCAGCCTAGCCGGGTCCTCAACGACAGGA
GCACGATCATGCGCACCCGTGGGGCCGCCATGCCGGCGATAATGGCCTGCTTCTCGCCGAAACGTTTGGT
GGCGGGACCAGTGACGAAGGCTTGAGCGAGGGCGTGCAAGATTCCGAATACCGCAAGCGACAGGCCGATC
ATCGTCGCGCTCCAGCGAAAGCGGTCCTCGCCGAAAATGACCCAGAGCGCTGCCGGCACCTGTCCTACGA
GTTGCATGATAAAGAAGACAGTCATAAGTGCGGCGACGATAGTCATGCCCCGCGCCCACCGGAAGGAGCT
GACTGGGTTGAAGGCTCTCAAGGGCATCGGTCGAGATCCCGGTGCCTAATGAGTGAGCTAACTTACATTA
ATTGCGTTGCGCTCACTGCCCGCTTTCCAGTCGGGAAACCTGTCGTGCCAGCTGCATTAATGAATCGGCC
AACGCGCGGGGAGAGGCGGTTTGCGTATTGGGCGCCAGGGTGGTTTTTCTTTTCACCAGTGAGACGGGCA
ACAGCTGATTGCCCTTCACCGCCTGGCCCTGAGAGAGTTGCAGCAAGCGGTCCACGCTGGTTTGCCCCAG
CAGGCGAAAATCCTGTTTGATGGTGGTTAACGGCGGGATATAACATGAGCTGTCTTCGGTATCGTCGTAT
CCCACTACCGAGATATCCGCACCAACGCGCAGCCCGGACTCGGTAATGGCGCGCATTGCGCCCAGCGCCA
TCTGATCGTTGGCAACCAGCATCGCAGTGGGAACGATGCCCTCATTCAGCATTTGCATGGTTTGTTGAAA
ACCGGACATGGCACTCCAGTCGCCTTCCCGTTCCGCTATCGGCTGAATTTGATTGCGAGTGAGATATTTA
TGCCAGCCAGCCAGACGCAGACGCGCCGAGACAGAACTTAATGGGCCCGCTAACAGCGCGATTTGCTGGT
GACCCAATGCGACCAGATGCTCCACGCCCAGTCGCGTACCGTCTTCATGGGAGAAAATAATACTGTTGAT
GGGTGTCTGGTCAGAGACATCAAGAAATAACGCCGGAACATTAGTGCAGGCAGCTTCCACAGCAATGGCA
TCCTGGTCATCCAGCGGATAGTTAATGATCAGCCCACTGACGCGTTGCGCGAGAAGATTGTGCACCGCCG
CTTTACAGGCTTCGACGCCGCTTCGTTCTACCATCGACACCACCACGCTGGCACCCAGTTGATCGGCGCG
AGATTTAATCGCCGCGACAATTTGCGACGGCGCGTGCAGGGCCAGACTGGAGGTGGCAACGCCAATCAGC
AACGACTGTTTGCCCGCCAGTTGTTGTGCCACGCGGTTGGGAATGTAATTCAGCTCCGCCATCGCCGCTT
CCACTTTTTCCCGCGTTTTCGCAGAAACGTGGCTGGCCTGGTTCACCACGCGGGAAACGGTCTGATAAGA
GACACCGGCATACTCTGCGACATCGTATAACGTTACTGGTTTCACATTCACCACCCTGAATTGACTCTCT
TCCGGGCGCTATCATGCCATACCGCGAAAGGTTTTGCGCCATTCGATGGTGTCCGGGATCTCGACGCTCT
CCCTTATGCGACTCCTGCATTAGGAAGCAGCCCAGTAGTAGGTTGAGGCCGTTGAGCACCGCCGCCGCAA
GGAATGGTGCATGCAAGGAGATGGCGCCCAACAGTCCCCCGGCCACGGGGCCTGCCACCATACCCACGCC
GAAACAAGCGCTCATGAGCCCGAAGTGGCGAGCCCGATCTTCCCCATCGGTGATGTCGGCGATATAGGCG
CCAGCAACCGCACCTGTGGCGCCGGTGATGCCGGCCACGATGCGTCCGGCGTAGAGGATCGAGATCTCGA
TCCCGCGAAAT
Features (pLannotate 1.2.2; 18 found; start..end, strand, type, name):
      1..19      +  promoter       T7 promoter: promoter for bacteriophage T7 RNA polymerase
     20..44      +  protein_bind   lac operator: The lac repressor binds to the lac operator to inhibit transcription in E. coli. This inhibition can be relieved by adding lactose or isopropyl-β-D-thiogalactopyranoside (IPTG). lac repressor encoded by lacI
     59..81      +  RBS            RBS: efficient ribosome binding site from bacteriophage T7 gene 10 (Olins and Rangwala, 1989)
   1559..1582    +  CDS            9xHis (fragment): 9xHis affinity tag
   1592..1641    +  CDS            SET1 (fragment): solubility-enhancement tag derived from T7 phage gene 10B
   1649..1696    +  terminator     T7 terminator: transcription terminator for bacteriophage T7 RNA polymerase
   1733..2161    +  rep_origin     f1 ori (sequence partly withheld): f1 bacteriophage origin of replication; arrow indicates direction of (+) strand synthesis
   2214..2318    +  promoter       AmpR promoter: bla
   2319..3179    +  CDS            AmpR: β-lactamase; bla; confers resistance to ampicillin, carbenicillin, and related antibiotics
   3350..3938    +  rep_origin     ori: high-copy-number ColE1/pMB1/pBR322/pUC origin of replication
   4124..4263    -  misc_feature   bom: basis of mobility region from pBR322
   4365..4556    -  CDS            rop: Rop protein, which maintains plasmids at low copy number; rop
   4573..4953    +  CDS            YPB1_ECOLX: Protein predicted: Swiss-Prot protein existence level 4. From Escherichia coli.
   5025..5316    -  CDS            TcR (fragment): tetracycline efflux protein; tet; confers resistance to tetracycline
   5331..5352    -  protein_bind   CAP binding site: CAP binding activates transcription in the presence of cAMP. E. coli catabolite activator protein
   5365..6447    -  CDS            lacI: lac repressor; lacI; The lac repressor binds to the lac operator to inhibit transcription in E. coli. This inhibition can be relieved by adding lactose or isopropyl-β-D-thiogalactopyranoside (IPTG).
   6448..6525    -  promoter       lacI promoter: lacI
   6533..6812    -  CDS            TcR (fragment): tetracycline efflux protein; tet; confers resistance to tetracycline
