>Addgene plasmid #163265 | A0A0U5NXR6 Sequencing Result | analyzer sequence | sequence record 348029
CGTGGGGCCGCCATGCCGGCGATAATGGCCTGCTTCTCGCCGAAACGTTTGGTGGCGGGACCAGTGACGA
AGGCTTGAGCGAGGGCGTGCAAGATTCCGAATACCGCAAGCGACAGGCCGATCATCGTCGCGCTCCAGCG
AAAGCGGTCCTCGCCGAAAATGACCCAGAGCGCTGCCGGCACCTGTCCTACGAGTTGCATGATAAAGAAG
ACAGTCATAAGTGCGGCGACGATAGTCATGCCCCGCGCCCACCGGAAGGAGCTGACTGGGTTGAAGGCTC
TCAAGGGCATCGGTCGAGATCCCGGTGCCTAATGAGTGAGCTAACTTACATTAATTGCGTTGCGCTCACT
GCCCGCTTTCCAGTCGGGAAACCTGTCGTGCCAGCTGCATTAATGAATCGGCCAACGCGCGGGGAGAGGC
GGTTTGCGTATTGGGCGCCAGGGTGGTTTTTCTTTTCACCAGTGAGACGGGCAACAGCTGATTGCCCTTC
ACCGCCTGGCCCTGAGAGAGTTGCAGCAAGCGGTCCACGCTGGTTTGCCCCAGCAGGCGAAAATCCTGTT
TGATGGTGGTTAACGGCGGGATATAACATGAGCTGTCTTCGGTATCGTCGTATCCCACTACCGAGATATC
CGCACCAACGCGCAGCCCGGACTCGGTAATGGCGCGCATTGCGCCCAGCGCCATCTGATCGTTGGCAACC
AGCATCGCAGTGGGAACGATGCCCTCATTCAGCATTTGCATGGTTTGTTGAAAACCGGACATGGCACTCC
AGTCGCCTTCCCGTTCCGCTATCGGCTGAATTTGATTGCGAGTGAGATATTTATGCCAGCCAGCCAGACG
CAGACGCGCCGAGACAGAACTTAATGGGCCCGCTAACAGCGCGATTTGCTGGTGACCCAATGCGACCAGA
TGCTCCACGCCCAGTCGCGTACCGTCTTCATGGGAGAAAATAATACTGTTGATGGGTGTCTGGTCAGAGA
CATCAAGAAATAACGCCGGAACATTAGTGCAGGCAGCTTCCACAGCAATGGCATCCTGGTCATCCAGCGG
ATAGTTAATGATCAGCCCACTGACGCGTTGCGCGAGAAGATTGTGCACCGCCGCTTTACAGGCTTCGACG
CCGCTTCGTTCTACCATCGACACCACCACGCTGGCACCCAGTTGATCGGCGCGAGATTTAATCGCCGCGA
CAATTTGCGACGGCGCGTGCAGGGCCAGACTGGAGGTGGCAACGCCAATCAGCAACGACTGTTTGCCCGC
CAGTTGTTGTGCCACGCGGTTGGGAATGTAATTCAGCTCCGCCATCGCCGCTTCCACTTTTTCCCGCGTT
TTCGCAGAAACGTGGCTGGCCTGGTTCACCACGCGGGAAACGGTCTGATAAGAGACACCGGCATACTCTG
CGACATCGTATAACGTTACTGGTTTCACATTCACCACCCTGAATTGACTCTCTTCCGGGCGCTATCATGC
CATACCGCGAAAGGTTTTGCGCCATTCGATGGTGTCCGGGATCTCGACGCTCTCCCTTATGCGACTCCTG
CATTAGGAAGCAGCCCAGTAGTAGGTTGAGGCCGTTGAGCACCGCCGCCGCAAGGAATGGTGCATGCAAG
GAGATGGCGCCCAACAGTCCCCCGGCCACGGGGCCTGCCACCATACCCACGCCGAAACAAGCGCTCATGA
GCCCGAAGTGGCGAGCCCGATCTTCCCCATCGGTGATGTCGGCGATATAGGCGCCAGCAACCGCACCTGT
GGCGCCGGTGATGCCGGCCACGATGCGTCCGGCGTAGAGGATCGAGATCTCGATCCCGCGAAATTAATAC
GACTCACTATAGGGGAATTGTGAGCGGATAACAATTCCCCTCTAGAAATAATTTTGTTTAACTTTAAGAA
GGAGATATACATATGTCCTCTCACCTAGGACAATGGAAGACGATTGGACCCAAATTTAATGCATTGCCTG
TCCATACCGCCTTACTACACACAGGGAAAGTCCTGGCTTTCGGTGGCTCTGGGAATGAGCCTGGTAGGCT
TAATAATTGGTACGAACCTGAGATTTATGAGCCTGACTACACGGGTAGCACTGACGGTACGATAAGAAAG
ATCTCAAACGATGGAATTGAAGGTGATTTGTTCTGTGTGGGACACGCATATCTGCCGGACGGAAAGTTGT
TCCTGGCAGGTGGTACGTATTTATACGACGGATTAGGAATAGTGACGGCTCCCTTTCCCCCATTCTGGGG
TCTTGATCACACTTACACTTTTGATCCAGACACCGAGAAATTTACCCGATTGCCGAATATGCGTTACGGT
AGATGGTACCCAACCTGTGTTACTATGGGCGACGGCAAGATTGCTACATTTGCCGGATTGAGCAAGTGGC
CACCCTGGGTCTGGCAGCCTGTTAATGAAATTTATGACGAACAGAATAACTCGTGGCAGAAGATTGAGGG
TGGTAACAATCTGATGCCACTATACCCTCGTATGCACTTGTTACCAAATGGTGACTTGTTTTATGCCGGA
TCATATAACACCCACATGACTTTTCCATTCAGTAGATGGGGCTTTAAGATAGCAACTTTCTCCTTCGTAG
AGAAGAAGTGGAAGCATTTAGAGCACCCTAAAGATATGCACAGGCAAGAGGGTAGCACTGTTCTGTTGCC
TTTAGTTAAATCCAAGAATTACCTGGCTGAAGTCATCTTAATAGGTGGCGGAGATATGAATGCCCATGCA
ACTCGAACTTGCGAAAAGATTTCATTCAAGTCCGGAACCAAGCAGAAATATATCCCAACCAAGTCTATGG
ACAATGATAGATACTATGTGTATCCCGTAATTCTTCCAGATCGAAATATTCTGGTTGTAGGTGGAAAGTC
GGGTCACAATAGTCACAGCATTAAACACAAATGTGAAGAGATTGCTCCTGAAGAGATAAAGCATAATGAC
AAGGCTATTCTTGATACTGAGCTGTATAACACCGAAACTGAGGAGTGGAGTAAGCTTGAGCCTATGAAAG
TCGACAGATTGTACCATGCAAACGCTATACTTTTGCCTGATGGAAAAGTCATGACAATGGGATCAAACCC
TACACGTAAGTGTGTGGAGAAGCGTATTGAGATTTTCTCGCCCCCGTACTTGTTCGCAGGTGACCGACCA
GTCATCGACGATGTTAAATCGGTGCTGAAGTACGAGGAATCGTTTGAGATTCAGATGCATGACGGCACAG
AAATTCTGGACACTGCTTTGATCAGGCCCTCTAACACCACTCATTGTCTGAATCCGGAGCAGAGATACAT
CGAGATCGACACCGTCCAAAATGGAGACAAGATTTCATCTAAGATCCCTAAGAATGAGAACTTGGTACCA
CCAGGATATTACATGCTATTTGTCCGTAATCACTCTGGTGTTCCATGCATCGCTCCTTTTGTAAGAATCA
CACACGCTGCTGCTCTTGAGCACCACCATCACCACCACCACCACCACCACTGAGATCCGGCTGCTAACAA
AGCCCGAAAGGAAGCTGAGTTGGCTGCTGCCACCGCTGAGCAATAACTAGCATAACCCCTTGGGGCCTCT
AAACGGGTCTTGAGGGGTTTTTTGCTGAAAGGAGGAACTATATCCGGATTGGCGAATGGG
[124 nt withheld, positions 3631-3754]
C
[91 nt withheld, positions 3756-3846]
A
[49 nt withheld, positions 3848-3896]
CCTTTGACGTTGGAGTCCACGTTCTTT
[37 nt withheld, positions 3924-3960]
ACCCTATCTCGGTCTATTCTTTTGATTTATAAGGGATTTTGCCGATTTCGGCCTATTGGTTAAAAAATGA
GCTGATTTAACAAAAATTTAACGCGAATTTTAACAAAATATTAACGCTTACAATTTAGGTGGCACTTTTC
GGGGAAATGTGCGCGGAACCCCTATTTGTTTATTTTTCTAAATACATTCAAATATGTATCCGCTCATGAG
ACAATAACCCTGATAAATGCTTCAATAATATTGAAAAAGGAAGAGTATGAGTATTCAACATTTCCGTGTC
GCCCTTATTCCCTTTTTTGCGGCATTTTGCCTTCCTGTTTTTGCTCACCCAGAAACGCTGGTGAAAGTAA
AAGATGCTGAAGATCAGTTGGGTGCACGAGTGGGTTACATCGAACTGGATCTCAACAGCGGTAAGATCCT
TGAGAGTTTTCGCCCCGAAGAACGTTTTCCAATGATGAGCACTTTTAAAGTTCTGCTATGTGGCGCGGTA
TTATCCCGTATTGACGCCGGGCAAGAGCAACTCGGTCGCCGCATACACTATTCTCAGAATGACTTGGTTG
AGTACTCACCAGTCACAGAAAAGCATCTTACGGATGGCATGACAGTAAGAGAATTATGCAGTGCTGCCAT
AACCATGAGTGATAACACTGCGGCCAACTTACTTCTGACAACGATCGGAGGACCGAAGGAGCTAACCGCT
TTTTTGCACAACATGGGGGATCATGTAACTCGCCTTGATCGTTGGGAACCGGAGCTGAATGAAGCCATAC
CAAACGACGAGCGTGACACCACGATGCCTGCAGCAATGGCAACAACGTTGCGCAAACTATTAACTGGCGA
ACTACTTACTCTAGCTTCCCGGCAACAATTAATAGACTGGATGGAGGCGGATAAAGTTGCAGGACCACTT
CTGCGCTCGGCCCTTCCGGCTGGCTGGTTTATTGCTGATAAATCTGGAGCCGGTGAGCGTGGGTCTCGCG
GTATCATTGCAGCACTGGGGCCAGATGGTAAGCCCTCCCGTATCGTAGTTATCTACACGACGGGGAGTCA
GGCAACTATGGATGAACGAAATAGACAGATCGCTGAGATAGGTGCCTCACTGATTAAGCATTGGTAACTG
TCAGACCAAGTTTACTCATATATACTTTAGATTGATTTAAAACTTCATTTTTAATTTAAAAGGATCTAGG
TGAAGATCCTTTTTGATAATCTCATGACCAAAATCCCTTAACGTGAGTTTTCGTTCCACTGAGCGTCAGA
CCCCGTAGAAAAGATCAAAGGATCTTCTTGAGATCCTTTTTTTCTGCGCGTAATCTGCTGCTTGCAAACA
AAAAAACCACCGCTACCAGCGGTGGTTTGTTTGCCGGATCAAGAGCTACCAACTCTTTTTCCGAAGGTAA
CTGGCTTCAGCAGAGCGCAGATACCAAATACTGTCCTTCTAGTGTAGCCGTAGTTAGGCCACCACTTCAA
GAACTCTGTAGCACCGCCTACATACCTCGCTCTGCTAATCCTGTTACCAGTGGCTGCTGCCAGTGGCGAT
AAGTCGTGTCTTACCGGGTTGGACTCAAGACGATAGTTACCGGATAAGGCGCAGCGGTCGGGCTGAACGG
GGGGTTCGTGCACACAGCCCAGCTTGGAGCGAACGACCTACACCGAACTGAGATACCTACAGCGTGAGCT
ATGAGAAAGCGCCACGCTTCCCGAAGGGAGAAAGGCGGACAGGTATCCGGTAAGCGGCAGGGTCGGAACA
GGAGAGCGCACGAGGGAGCTTCCAGGGGGAAACGCCTGGTATCTTTATAGTCCTGTCGGGTTTCGCCACC
TCTGACTTGAGCGTCGATTTTTGTGATGCTCGTCAGGGGGGCGGAGCCTATGGAAAAACGCCAGCAACGC
GGCCTTTTTACGGTTCCTGGCCTTTTGCTGGCCTTTTGCTCACATGTTCTTTCCTGCGTTATCCCCTGAT
TCTGTGGATAACCGTATTACCGCCTTTGAGTGAGCTGATACCGCTCGCCGCAGCCGAACGACCGAGCGCA
GCGAGTCAGTGAGCGAGGAAGCGGAAGAGCGCCTGATGCGGTATTTTCTCCTTACGCATCTGTGCGGTAT
TTCACACCGCAATGGTGCACTCTCAGTACAATCTGCTCTGATGCCGCATAGTTAAGCCAGTATACACTCC
GCTATCGCTACGTGACTGGGTCATGGCTGCGCCCCGACACCCGCCAACACCCGCTGACGCGCCCTGACGG
GCTTGTCTGCTCCCGGCATCCGCTTACAGACAAGCTGTGACCGTCTCCGGGAGCTGCATGTGTCAGAGGT
TTTCACCGTCATCACCGAAACGCGCGAGGCAGCTGCGGTAAAGCTCATCAGCGTGGTCGTGAAGCGATTC
ACAGATGTCTGCCTGTTCATCCGCGTCCAGCTCGTTGAGTTTCTCCAGAAGCGTTAATGTCTGGCTTCTG
ATAAAGCGGGCCATGTTAAGGGCGGTTTTTTCCTGTTTGGTCACTGATGCCTCCGTGTAAGGGGGATTTC
TGTTCATGGGGGTAATGATACCGATGAAACGAGAGAGGATGCTCACGATACGGGTTACTGATGATGAACA
TGCCCGGTTACTGGAACGTTGTGAGGGTAAACAACTGGCGGTATGGATGCGGCGGGACCAGAGAAAAATC
ACTCAGGGTCAATGCCAGCGCTTCGTTAATACAGATGTAGGTGTTCCACAGGGTAGCCAGCAGCATCCTG
CGATGCAGATCCGGAACATAATGGTGCAGGGCGCTGACTTCCGCGTTTCCAGACTTTACGAAACACGGAA
ACCGAAGACCATTCATGTTGTTGCTCAGGTCGCAGACGTTTTGCAGCAGCAGTCGCTTCACGTTCGCTCG
CGTATCGGTGATTCATTCTGCTAACCAGTAAGGCAACCCCGCCAGCCTAGCCGGGTCCTCAACGACAGGA
GCACGATCATGCGCACC
Features (pLannotate 1.2.2; 18 found; start..end, strand, type, name):
      6..297     -  CDS            TcR (fragment): tetracycline efflux protein; tet; confers resistance to tetracycline
    312..333     -  protein_bind   CAP binding site: CAP binding activates transcription in the presence of cAMP. E. coli catabolite activator protein
    346..1428    -  CDS            lacI: lac repressor; lacI; The lac repressor binds to the lac operator to inhibit transcription in E. coli. This inhibition can be relieved by adding lactose or isopropyl-β-D-thiogalactopyranoside (IPTG).
   1429..1506    -  promoter       lacI promoter: lacI
   1514..1793    -  CDS            TcR (fragment): tetracycline efflux protein; tet; confers resistance to tetracycline
   1815..1833    +  promoter       T7 promoter: promoter for bacteriophage T7 RNA polymerase
   1834..1858    +  protein_bind   lac operator: The lac repressor binds to the lac operator to inhibit transcription in E. coli. This inhibition can be relieved by adding lactose or isopropyl-β-D-thiogalactopyranoside (IPTG). lac repressor encoded by lacI
   1873..1895    +  RBS            RBS: efficient ribosome binding site from bacteriophage T7 gene 10 (Olins and Rangwala, 1989)
   3451..3477    +  CDS            9xHis: 9xHis affinity tag
   3490..3539    +  CDS            SET1 (fragment): solubility-enhancement tag derived from T7 phage gene 10B
   3547..3594    +  terminator     T7 terminator: transcription terminator for bacteriophage T7 RNA polymerase
   3631..4059    +  rep_origin     f1 ori (sequence partly withheld): f1 bacteriophage origin of replication; arrow indicates direction of (+) strand synthesis
   4112..4216    +  promoter       AmpR promoter: bla
   4217..5077    +  CDS            AmpR: β-lactamase; bla; confers resistance to ampicillin, carbenicillin, and related antibiotics
   5248..5836    +  rep_origin     ori: high-copy-number ColE1/pMB1/pBR322/pUC origin of replication
   6022..6161    -  misc_feature   bom: basis of mobility region from pBR322
   6263..6454    -  CDS            rop: Rop protein, which maintains plasmids at low copy number; rop
   6471..6851    +  CDS            YPB1_ECOLX: Protein predicted: Swiss-Prot protein existence level 4. From Escherichia coli.
