[The description below was written by a language model from this plasmid's Addgene catalogue record and pLannotate feature annotations shown in this document.]
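Description:
A0A0U5NXR6 is a bacterial expression plasmid built on the pET21a(+) backbone for inducible production in E. coli of a Clostridium sp. protein, described as a flavoprotein oxidoreductase and named after its UniProt identifier. The plasmid replicates from a ColE1/pMB1-type origin and is selected with ampicillin through the bla (AmpR) gene. It also carries an f1 phage origin for single-stranded DNA production and the pBR322-derived bom and rop elements. The catalogue lists it as high copy, although rop normally moderates copy number. Short fragments annotated as TcR flanking lacI are backbone remnants, not a functional tetracycline marker.

The open reading frame sits between the T7 gene 10 ribosome binding site and the T7 terminator. It is transcribed from a T7 promoter followed directly by a lac operator. The plasmid-encoded lacI repressor keeps the promoter off until IPTG or lactose is added, so expression requires a host that supplies T7 RNA polymerase. The insert itself is not annotated in either feature table, but it occupies the roughly 1.5 kb gap between the RBS and a C-terminal polyhistidine tag. The catalogue records that tag as 10xHis, and the annotation software detects it as a 9xHis match; it allows metal-affinity purification. The catalogue also lists an N-terminal T7 tag from the backbone, but neither table annotates one. A short SET1 fragment appears only downstream of the His tag and may be a spurious match.

Two sequence records are supplied, of 6,833 and 6,917 nt. They show the same features in the same order, but the RBS-to-His-tag interval differs, and the record does not explain this. The associated work examined functional annotation within the EC 1.1.3.15 enzyme class, which suggests the plasmid was used to produce recombinant protein for activity testing.
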