Addgene plasmid #163265: A0A0U5NXR6
Purpose: Inducible expression of UniProt identifier A0A0U5NXR6
Depositing lab: Martin Engqvist. Depositing organization: Chalmers University of Technology. Publication: Experimental and computational investigation of enzyme functional annotations uncovers misannotation in the EC 1.1.3.15 enzyme class. Rembeza E, Engqvist MKM. PLoS Comput Biol. 2021 Sep 23;17(9):e1009446. doi: 10.1371/journal.pcbi.1009446. eCollection 2021 Sep. PubMed 34555022.
Backbone
  Vector backbone: pET21a(+)
  Vector type: Bacterial Expression
Growth in bacteria
  Bacterial resistance: Ampicillin, 100 μg/mL
  Growth temperature: 37°C
  Growth strain: DH5alpha
  Copy number: High Copy
Gene/Insert
  Gene/Insert name: A0A0U5NXR6 (alt name: flavoprotein oxidoreductase)
  Species: Clostridium sp.
  Promoter: T7
  Tag / fusion protein: T7 (N terminal on backbone); 10xHis (C terminal on backbone)
  Cloning method: Unknown
  Sequencing primers: 5′ T7; 3′ T7-term
Terms and licenses: Academic/Nonprofit Terms; Industry Terms: Not Available to Industry
Depositor comments: Insert name is a UniProt identifier
How to cite: A0A0U5NXR6 was a gift from Martin Engqvist (Addgene plasmid # 163265 ; http://n2t.net/addgene:163265 ; RRID:Addgene_163265)
