>Addgene plasmid #163265 | A0A0U5NXR6 | depositor partial sequence | sequence record 316404 | insert gene sequence
ATGAACTCGTACGATGTAGTTGTTATTGGCGCGGGCGTAGTCGGTTGCGCGATCGCGCGTGAATTGTCAC
GTTACAAACTGCGCATTTGTGTACTGGAGAAGGAACCTGATGTAGCTTACGGTAATAGCTCTCGTAACAC
GGGAATGCTGCATGCAGGTTTTACCTACAAGCCTGGGTCTCTGAAGGCGGTGTGCGCAGTGGAAGGGAAT
CGCGAGTTTGATCAGGTTGCGCGTGAGCTCGATGTGCCGTTTCGTCGCAGCGGTAAAGTTGTAGTTGGTT
TTACCGACACCGATTATACCAACATTCTGAAGTACAAGTCAATTGGAGAGGTAAACGGGGTTGATGGCTT
GGAGATTATCGATAAGAAGAAGTTAAACCAGATTGAACCTAATGCGCGTGGTGAATTTGCCATGTACTCC
CCGATGTCAGGTATCCTGGACCCGATTCAGTACACCATTGCTCTGGCCGAGAATGCCCAACAGAATGGTG
TACACTTTTGTTTTAACCGCGAAGTTCTTGGGCTGAAAACGGATACGTCCCAGTACCACATCACTACTAA
TAATGGCATGGTGACTTCGCGTTGGGTGATTAATTCAGCAGGGATGTATAGTACAAAGATTTCGGACATG
CTGGGTATCACCGGATATGTTACGCGCGGTTTTAAAGGTGAATACTATGTGCTGGACAAGAAGGCAGGTA
TCGGCCTTCGCACACCTGTGTATCCGGCCCCGAACGAAAAGGGTGGCTTCGCGACGCACGCCACCATCAC
TATCGATGGCAACGTGCTGGTGGGCCCTGATAGTTATATGACTGAAGGCCGCGAAGATTATTCCACAACA
CGTGAACATCTGGCGGGTCTGGTTAAGGACTCTTCCCAAATGTTTGACAAGGTTCGTCCGGAATTCTTTA
TCAAGACATTCGCGGGCATCCGCTGGAAGTTGGTTGATCCCGACACCGGCGAGGTTCAGGACTTCGTGTT
AGAGCGTCGTGAGGACGCTCCGCATGCGATTAACCTCGTTGGCATTGAAAGTCCGGGTATTACTTGTGCA
CTCCCGCTGGCACGCCGTGTTGTGCAAAAGATGCAAGAGGTAGATAGCCTGATTTCGAATCCAGACTTCT
GTCCCTACCGCAAAGGTATTACGCGCTTTAGCGAGCTGAGCCTGGAAGAGAAAGAGAAATTAGTGCAGGA
CAACCCTCTGTACGGTGAGATTGTTTGTCGTTGTGAAAGCGTTACCAAAGCGGAAATCCTGCAAGCGATC
CATAACCCCCTGGGTGCGCACACCGTGGCGTCAATCAAGAATCGTACCCGTGCTACTATGGGCCGCTGTC
AGGGTGGCTACTGCGAAACCCGCATCACTAAAATGATCCAGGAAGAGCTGAATATCCCGGAAAAGGAAAT
TCTTTATCAGCATAAGGACTCTTATATGTTCGTTGGCAAGGTGCGTGGCGCGGCCGCACTCGAGCATCAT
CACCAT
